Addgene plasmid #123755: MTK3a_002
Purpose: Encodes Nuclear Export sequence as a Type 3a part to be used in the MTK system
Depositing lab: Hana El-Samad. Depositing organization: University of California, San Francisco (UCSF). Publication: A Toolkit for Rapid Modular Construction of Biological Circuits in Mammalian Cells. Fonseca JP, Bonny AR, Kumar GR, Ng AH, Town J, Wu QC, Aslankoohi E, Chen SY, Dods G, Harrigan P, Osimiri LC, Kistler AL, El-Samad H. ACS Synth Biol. 2019 Nov 15;8(11):2593-2606. doi: 10.1021/acssynbio.9b00322. Epub 2019 Nov 5. PubMed 31686495.
Backbone
  Vector backbone: MTK0_027
  Vector type: Mammalian Expression
Growth in bacteria
  Bacterial resistance: Chloramphenicol, 25 μg/mL
  Growth temperature: 37°C
  Growth strain: DH5alpha
  Copy number: Unknown
Gene/Insert
  Gene/Insert name: NES
  Species: Synthetic
  Cloning method: Restriction Enzyme; 5′ cloning site BsmBI (destroyed during cloning); 3′ cloning site BsmBI (destroyed during cloning)
Terms and licenses: Academic/Nonprofit Terms; Industry Terms: Not Available to Industry
Depositor comments: Type 3a parts are used for N-terminal coding sequences in the MTK system Please visit https://www.biorxiv.org/content/10.1101/506188v2 for BioRxiv preprint
How to cite: MTK3a_002 was a gift from Hana El-Samad (Addgene plasmid # 123755 ; http://n2t.net/addgene:123755 ; RRID:Addgene_123755)
