[The description below was written by a language model from this plasmid's Addgene catalogue record and pLannotate feature annotations shown in this document.]
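Description:
MTK3a_002 is a small part-storage plasmid (about 1.7 kb) from the Mammalian Toolkit (MTK), a modular hierarchical cloning system for assembling genetic circuits for mammalian cells. It is built on the MTK0_027 part-entry backbone and carries a synthetic nuclear export sequence (NES) domesticated as a "Type 3a" part, the position in the MTK scheme reserved for N-terminal coding sequences. The NES was inserted using BsmBI sites that were destroyed during cloning, as is typical of Golden Gate-style part domestication. Although catalogued as a mammalian expression vector, the plasmid has no annotated mammalian promoter, polyadenylation signal or selectable marker. It is a donor of a coding module rather than a stand-alone expression construct.

The annotated features cover only the bacterial maintenance functions: a high-copy ColE1/pUC-type origin of replication, and a chloramphenicol acetyltransferase (cat) gene driven by its native promoter and followed by a lambda t0 terminator, which gives chloramphenicol selection in E. coli. The NES insert was not picked up by the automated annotation, presumably because it is very short. It would lie in the unannotated region of the sequence, though the record does not give its exact position or flanking overhangs.

In use, the part would be combined with other typed MTK parts, such as a promoter, a downstream coding part and a 3′ regulatory element, to build a transcriptional unit in which the NES is fused to the N-terminal end of a protein of interest. This directs the fusion protein out of the nucleus and toward the cytoplasm.
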