Features (pLannotate 1.2.2; 4 found; start..end, strand, type, name):
     56..644     +  rep_origin     ori: high-copy-number ColE1/pMB1/pBR322/pUC origin of replication
    805..839     -  terminator     lambda t0 terminator: minimal transcription terminator from phage lambda (Scholtissek and Grosse, 1987)
    913..1569    -  CDS            cat: CAT_ECOLX - Experimental evidence at protein level: Swiss-Prot protein existence level 1. This enzyme is an effector of chloramphenicol resistance in bacteria. From Escherichia coli. This protein is used as a marker in many commonly used cloning vectors, such as pACYC184.
   1570..1667    -  promoter       cat promoter: promoter of the E. coli cat gene encoding chloramphenicol acetyltransferase
>Addgene plasmid #123755 | MTK3a_002 | addgene full sequence | sequence record 248714 | Addgene NGS Result
GTGAGTTTTCGTTCCACTGAGCGTCAGACCCCGTAGAAAAGATCAAAGGATCTTCTTGAGATCCTTTTTT
TCTGCGCGTAATCTGCTGCTTGCAAACAAAAAAACCACCGCTACCAGCGGTGGTTTGTTTGCCGGATCAA
GAGCTACCAACTCTTTTTCCGAAGGTAACTGGCTTCAGCAGAGCGCAGATACCAAATACTGTTCTTCTAG
TGTAGCCGTAGTTAGGCCACCACTTCAAGAACTCTGTAGCACCGCCTACATACCTCGCTCTGCTAATCCT
GTTACCAGTGGCTGCTGCCAGTGGCGATAAGTCGTGTCTTACCGGGTTGGACTCAAGACGATAGTTACCG
GATAAGGCGCAGCGGTCGGGCTGAACGGGGGGTTCGTGCACACAGCCCAGCTTGGAGCGAACGACCTACA
CCGAACTGAGATACCTACAGCGTGAGCTATGAGAAAGCGCCACGCTTCCCGAAGGGAGAAAGGCGGACAG
GTATCCGGTAAGCGGCAGGGTCGGAACAGGAGAGCGCACGAGGGAGCTTCCAGGGGGAAACGCCTGGTAT
CTTTATAGTCCTGTCGGGTTTCGCCACCTCTGACTTGAGCGTCGATTTTTGTGATGCTCGTCAGGGGGGC
GGAGCCTATGGAAAAACGCCAGCAACGCGGCCTTTTTACGGTTCCTGGCCTTTTGCTGGCCTTTTGCTCA
CATGTTCTTTCCTGCGTTATCCCCTGATTCTGTGGATAACCGTAGTCGGTCTCATATGCTGCCCCCCCTG
GAGAGGCTGACCCTGGGTTCTTGAGACCAGACCAATAAAAAACGCCCGGCGGCAACCGAGCGTTCTGAAC
AAATCCAGATGGAGTTCTGAGGTCATTACTGGATCTATCAACAGGAGTCCAAGCGAGCTCGATATCAAAT
TACGCCCCGCCCTGCCACTCATCGCAGTACTGTTGTAATTCATTAAGCATTCTGCCGACATGGAAGCCAT
CACAAACGGCATGATGAACCTGAATCGCCAGCGGCATCAGCACCTTGTCGCCTTGCGTATAATATTTGCC
CATGGTGAAAACGGGGGCGAAGAAGTTGTCCATATTGGCCACGTTTAAATCAAAACTGGTGAAACTCACC
CAGGGATTGGCTGAAACGAAAAACATATTCTCAATAAACCCTTTAGGGAAATAGGCCAGGTTTTCACCGT
AACACGCCACATCTTGCGAATATATGTGTAGAAACTGCCGGAAATCGTCGTGGTATTCACTCCAGAGCGA
TGAAAACGTTTCAGTTTGCTCATGGAAAACGGTGTAACAAGGGTGAACACTATCCCATATCACCAGCTCA
CCGTCTTTCATTGCCATACGAAATTCCGGATGAGCATTCATCAGGCGGGCAAGAATGTGAATAAAGGCCG
GATAAAACTTGTGCTTATTTTTCTTTACGGTCTTTAAAAAGGCCGTAATATCCAGCTGAACGGTCTGGTT
ATAGGTACATTGAGCAACTGACTGAAATGCCTCAAAATGTTCTTTACGATGCCATTGGGATATATCAACG
GTGGTATATCCAGTGATTTTTTTCTCCATTTTAGCTTCCTTAGCTCCTGAAAATCTCGATAACTCAAAAA
ATACGCCCGGTAGTGATCTTATTTCATTATGGTGAAAGTTGGAACCTCTTACGTGCCCGATCAATCATGA
CCAAAATCCCTTAAC
